>Addgene plasmid #61699 | pET15b-12x | addgene partial sequence | sequence record 101804 | pBRrevBam 5'-GGTGATGTCGGCGATATAGG-3'
CTGTGGCGCCGGTGATGCCGGCCACGATGCGTCCGGCGTAGAGGATCGAGATCTCGATCCCGCGAAATTA
ATACGACTCACTATAGGGGAATTGTGAGCGGATAACAATTCCCCTCTAGAAATAATTTTGTTTAACTTTA
AGAAGGAGATATACCATGGGCAGCAGCCATCATCATCATCATCACAGCAGCGGCCTGGTGCCGCGCGGCA
GCCATATGCTGCCGAAACTCGTTATAACTCACCGAGTACACGAAGAGATCCTGCAACTGCTGGCGCCACA
TTGCGAGCTGATAACCAACCAGACCGACAGCACGCTGACGCGCGAGGAAATTCTGCGCCGCTGTCGCGAT
GCTCAGGCGATGATGGCGTTCATGCCCGATCGGGTCGATGCAGACTTTCTTCAAGCCTGCCCTGAGCTGC
GTGTAATCGGCTGCGCGCTCAAGGGCTTCGACAATTTCGATGTGGACGCCTGTACTGCCCGCGGGGTCTG
GCTGACCTTCGTGCCTGATCTGTTGACGGTCCCGACTGCCGAGCTGGCGATCGGACTGGCGGTGGGGCTG
GGGCGGCATCTGCGGGCAGCAGATGCGTTCGTCCGCTCTGGCAAGTTCCGGGGCTGGCAACCACGGTTCT
ACGGCACGGGGCTGGATAACGCTACGGTCGGCTTCCTTGGCATGGGCGCCATCGGACTGGCCATGGCTGA
TCGCTTGCAGGGATGGGGCGCGACCCTGCAGTACCACGCGGCGAAGGCTCTGGATACACAAACCGAGCAA
CGGCTCGGCCTGCGCCAGGTGGCGTGCAGCGAACTCTTCGCCAGCTCGGACTTCATCCTGCTGGCGCTTC
CCTTGAATGCCGATACCCTGCATCTGGTCAACGCCGAGCTGCTTGCCCTCGTACGGCCGGGCGCTCTGCT
TGTAAACCCCTGTCGTGGCTCGGTAGTGGATGAAGCCGCCGTGCTCGCGGCGCTTGAGCGAGGCCAGCTC
GGCGGGTATGCGGCGGATGTATTCGAAATGGAAGACTGGGCTCGCGCGGACCGGCCGCAGCAGAATCGA
