>Addgene plasmid #61699 | pET15b-12x | addgene partial sequence | sequence record 101805 | T7term 5'-GCTAGTTATTGCTCAGCGG-3'
GGCTTTGTTAGCAGCCGGATCCTTATCAGTCTGCGGCAGGATTGGCCTTGGGCAGACGGTTCACAGCGTT
GATTGGGCGCTCACCTGCCAATGCCTGGAGGATGTTCTGCGCTGCACAACGTTCAATCTCCAGGCGCACC
GCGCGCACTGCCGACCCTATGTGCGGAGTGAACAGCGTATTCGGATGCGCGAGCAGCGCAGGATCGATCT
GCTGCGGCCGGTCCGCGCGAGCCCAGTCTTCCATTTCGAATACATCCGCCGCATACCCGCCGAGCTGGCC
TCGCTCAAGCGCCGCGAGCACGGCGGCTTCATCCACTACCGAGCCACGACAGGGGTTTACAAGCAGAGCG
CCCGGCCGTACGAGGGCAAGCAGCTCGGCGTTGACCAGATGCAGGGTATCGGCATTCAAGGGAAGCGCCA
GCAGGATGAAGTCCGAGCTGGCGAAGAGTTCGCTGCACGCCACCTGGCGCAGGCCGAGCCGTTGCTCGGT
TTGTGTATCCAGAGCCTTCGCCGCGTGGTACTGCAGGGTCGCGCCCCATCCCTGCAAGCGATCAGCCATG
GCCAGTCCGATGGCGCCCATGCCAAGGAAGCCGACCGTAGCGTTATCCAGCCCCGTGCCGTAGAACCGTG
GTTGCCAGCCCCGGAACTTGCCAGAGCGGACGAACGCATCTGCTGCCCGCAGATGCCGCCCCAGCCCCAC
CGCCAGTCCGATCGCCAGCTCGGCAGTCGGGACCGTCAACAGATCAGGCACGAAGGTCAGCCAGACCCCG
CGGGCAGTACAGGCGTCCACATCGAAATTGTCGAAGCCCTTGAGCGCGCAGCCGATTACACGCAGCTCAG
GGCAGGCTTGAAGAAAGTCTGCATCGACCCGATCGGGCATGAACGCCATCATCGCCTGAGCATCGCGACA
GCGGCGCAGAATTTCCTCGCGCGTCAGCGTGCTGTCGGTCTGGTTGGTTATCAGCTCGCAATGTGGCGCC
AGCAGTTGCAGGATCTCTTCGTGTACTCGGTGAGTTATAACGAGTTTCGGCAGCATATGGCTGCCGCGCG
GCACCAGGCCGCTGCTGTGATGATGATGATGATGG
