[The description below was written by a language model from this plasmid's Addgene catalogue record.]
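Description:
pET15b-12x is a bacterial expression plasmid built on the pET15b backbone and carrying Opt12x, an engineered mutant of phosphite dehydrogenase (PTDH) from Pseudomonas stutzeri. The 1014 bp coding sequence was inserted by restriction cloning between the NdeI and BamHI sites, both of which remain intact, so the insert can be excised or swapped. This placement puts the gene in frame with the backbone-encoded N-terminal 6xHis tag, allowing the recombinant enzyme to be purified by immobilised metal affinity chromatography. Transcription is driven by the T7 promoter, which means that expression requires a host supplying T7 RNA polymerase, whereas a standard cloning strain such as DH5alpha, listed for propagation, simply maintains the plasmid. Selection is by ampicillin resistance. The record lists the copy number as unknown, and no feature table is provided, so other backbone elements are not documented here.

Phosphite dehydrogenase oxidises phosphite to phosphate while reducing a nicotinamide cofactor, and the associated publication concerns efficient regeneration of NADPH with an engineered form of the enzyme. The plasmid is therefore suited to producing His-tagged Opt12x protein for enzymological characterisation or for use in cofactor regeneration systems coupled to other oxidoreductases. The specific substitutions that define Opt12x are not given in the record. The depositor explicitly notes that this construct is the 12x variant itself and should not be confused with the related derivative carrying the additional A176R mutation.
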