Addgene plasmid #61699: pET15b-12x
Purpose: Expresses PTDH mutant Opt12x
Depositing lab: Huimin Zhao. Depositing organization: University of Illinois at Urbana-Champaign. Publication: Efficient regeneration of NADPH using an engineered phosphite dehydrogenase. Johannes TW, Woodyer RD, Zhao H. Biotechnol Bioeng. 2007 Jan 1;96(1):18-26. 10.1002/bit.21168 PubMed 16948172.
Backbone
  Vector backbone: pET15b
  Vector type: Bacterial Expression
Growth in bacteria
  Bacterial resistance: Ampicillin, 100 μg/mL
  Growth temperature: 37°C
  Growth strain: DH5alpha
  Copy number: Unknown
Gene/Insert
  Gene/Insert name: Opt12x
  Species: Pseudomonas stutzeri
  Insert size (bp): 1014
  Promoter: T7
  Tag / fusion protein: 6xHis (N terminal on backbone)
  Cloning method: Restriction Enzyme; 5′ cloning site NdeI (not destroyed); 3′ cloning site BamHI (not destroyed)
  Sequencing primers: 5′ pBRrevBam; T7; 3′ T7term
Terms and licenses: Academic/Nonprofit Terms; Industry Terms: Not Available to Industry
Depositor comments: Please note that this plasmid is pET15b-12x and NOT the mutant plasmid pET15b-12x-A176R.
How to cite: pET15b-12x was a gift from Huimin Zhao (Addgene plasmid # 61699 ; http://n2t.net/addgene:61699 ; RRID:Addgene_61699)
